>Addgene plasmid #82161 | pDONR223_RPS6KB1_WT | addgene full sequence | sequence record 163316 | Addgene NGS result
GGCAGTTCCCTACTCTCGCGTTAACGCTAGCATGGATGTTTTCCCAGTCACGACGTTGTAAAACGACGGC
CAGTCTTAAGCTCGGGCCCCAAATAATGATTTTATTTTGACTGATAGTGACCTGTTCGTTGCAACAAATT
GATGAGCAATGCTTTTTTATAATGCCAACTTTGTACAAAAAAGTTGGCACCATGAGGCGACGAAGGAGGC
GGGACGGCTTTTACCCAGCCCCGGACTTCCGAGACAGGGAAGCTGAGGACATGGCAGGAGTGTTTGACAT
AGACCTGGACCAGCCAGAGGACGCGGGCTCTGAGGATGAGCTGGAGGAGGGGGGTCAGTTAAATGAAAGC
ATGGACCATGGGGGAGTTGGACCATATGAACTTGGCATGGAACATTGTGAGAAATTTGAAATCTCAGAAA
CTAGTGTGAACAGAGGGCCAGAAAAAATCAGACCAGAATGTTTTGAGCTACTTCGGGTACTTGGTAAAGG
GGGCTATGGAAAGGTTTTTCAAGTACGAAAAGTAACAGGAGCAAATACTGGGAAAATATTTGCCATGAAG
GTGCTTAAAAAGGCAATGATAGTAAGAAATGCTAAAGATACAGCTCATACAAAAGCAGAACGGAATATTC
TGGAGGAAGTAAAGCATCCCTTCATCGTGGATTTAATTTATGCCTTTCAGACTGGTGGAAAACTCTACCT
CATCCTTGAGTATCTCAGTGGAGGAGAACTATTTATGCAGTTAGAAAGAGAGGGAATATTTATGGAAGAC
ACTGCCTGCTTTTACTTGGCAGAAATCTCCATGGCTTTGGGGCATTTACATCAAAAGGGGATCATCTACA
GAGACCTGAAGCCGGAGAATATCATGCTTAATCACCAAGGTCATGTGAAACTAACAGACTTTGGACTATG
CAAAGAATCTATTCATGATGGAACAGTCACACACACATTTTGTGGAACAATAGAATACATGGCCCATGAA
ATCTTGATGAGAAGTGGCCACAATCGTGCTGTGGATTGGTGGAGTTTGGGAGCATTAATGTATGACATGC
TGACTGGAGCACCCCCATTCACTGGGGAGAATAGAAAGAAAACAATTGACAAAATCCTCAAATGTAAACT
CAATTTGCCTCCCTACCTCACACAAGAAGCCAGAGATCTGCTTAAAAAGCTGCTGAAAAGAAATGCTGCT
TCTCGTCTGGGAGCTGGTCCTGGGGACGCTGGAGAAGTTCAAGCTCATCCATTCTTTAGACACATTAACT
GGGAAGAACTTCTGGCTCGAAAGGTGGAGCCCCCCTTTAAACCTCTGTTGCAATCTGAAGAGGATGTAAG
TCAGTTTGATTCCAAGTTTACACGTCAGACACCTGTCGACAGCCCAGATGACTCAACTCTCAGTGAAAGT
GCCAATCAGGTCTTTCTGGGTTTTACATATGTGGCTCCATCTGTACTTGAAAGTGTGAAAGAAAAGTTTT
CCTTTGAACCAAAAATCCGATCACCTCGAAGATTTATTGGCAGCCCACGAACACCTGTCAGCCCAGTCAA
ATTTTCTCCTGGGGATTTCTGGGGAAGAGGTGCTTCGGCCAGCACAGCAAATCCTCAGACACCTGTGGAA
TACCCAATGGAAACAAGTGGCATAGAGCAGATGGATGTGACAATGAGTGGGGAAGCATCGGCACCACTTC
CAATACGACAGCCGAACTCTGGGCCATACAAAAAACAAGCTTTTCCCATGATCTCCAAACGGCCAGAGCA
CCTGCGTATGAATCTATGATTGCCAACTTTCTTGTACAAAGTTGGCATTATAAGAAAGCATTGCTTATCA
ATTTGTTGCAACGAACAGGTCACTATCAGTCAAAATAAAATCATTATTTGCCATCCAGCTGATATCCCCT
ATAGTGAGTCGTATTACATGGTCATAGCTGTTTCCTGGCAGCTCTGGCCCGTGTCTCAAAATCTCTGATG
TTACATTGCACAAGATAAAAATATATCATCATGCCTCCTCTAGACCAGCCAGGACAGAAATGCCTCGACT
TCGCTGCTACCCAAGGTTGCCGGGTGACGCACACCGTGGAAACGGATGAAGGCACGAACCCAGTGGACAT
AAGCCTGTTCGGTTCGTAAGCTGTAATGCAAGTAGCGTATGCGCTCACGCAACTGGTCCAGAACCTTGAC
CGAACGCAGCGGTGGTAACGGCGCAGTGGCGGTTTTCATGGCTTGTTATGACTGTTTTTTTGGGGTACAG
TCTATGCCTCGGGCATCCAAGCAGCAAGCGCGTTACGCCGTGGGTCGATGTTTGATGTTATGGAGCAGCA
ACGATGTTACGCAGCAGGGCAGTCGCCCTAAAACAAAGTTAAACATTATGAGGGAAGCGGTGATCGCCGA
AGTATCGACTCAACTATCAGAGGTAGTTGGCGTCATCGAGCGCCATCTCGAACCGACGTTGCTGGCCGTA
CATTTGTACGGCTCCGCAGTGGATGGCGGCCTGAAGCCACACAGTGATATTGATTTGCTGGTTACGGTGA
CCGTAAGGCTTGATGAAACAACGCGGCGAGCTTTGATCAACGACCTTTTGGAAACTTCGGCTTCCCCTGG
AGAGAGCGAGATTCTCCGCGCTGTAGAAGTCACCATTGTTGTGCACGACGACATCATTCCGTGGCGTTAT
CCAGCTAAGCGCGAACTGCAATTTGGAGAATGGCAGCGCAATGACATTCTTGCAGGTATCTTCGAGCCAG
CCACGATCGACATTGATCTGGCTATCTTGCTGACAAAAGCAAGAGAACATAGCGTTGCCTTGGTAGGTCC
AGCGGCGGAGGAACTCTTTGATCCGGTTCCTGAACAGGATCTATTTGAGGCGCTAAATGAAACCTTAACG
CTATGGAACTCGCCGCCCGACTGGGCTGGCGATGAGCGAAATGTAGTGCTTACGTTGTCCCGCATTTGGT
ACAGCGCAGTAACCGGCAAAATCGCGCCGAAGGATGTCGCTGCCGACTGGGCAATGGAGCGCCTGCCGGC
CCAGTATCAGCCCGTCATACTTGAAGCTAGACAGGCTTATCTTGGACAAGAAGAAGATCGCTTGGCCTCG
CGCGCAGATCAGTTGGAAGAATTTGTCCACTACGTGAAAGGCGAGATCACCAAGGTAGTCGGCAAATAAC
CCTCGAGCCACCCATGACCAAAATCCCTTAACGTGAGTTACGCGTCGTTCCACTGAGCGTCAGACCCCGT
AGAAAAGATCAAAGGATCTTCTTGAGATCCTTTTTTTCTGCGCGTAATCTGCTGCTTGCAAACAAAAAAA
CCACCGCTACCAGCGGTGGTTTGTTTGCCGGATCAAGAGCTACCAACTCTTTTTCCGAAGGTAACTGGCT
TCAGCAGAGCGCAGATACCAAATACTGTTCTTCTAGTGTAGCCGTAGTTAGGCCACCACTTCAAGAACTC
TGTAGCACCGCCTACATACCTCGCTCTGCTAATCCTGTTACCAGTGGCTGCTGCCAGTGGCGATAAGTCG
TGTCTTACCGGGTTGGACTCAAGACGATAGTTACCGGATAAGGCGCAGCGGTCGGGCTGAACGGGGGGTT
CGTGCACACAGCCCAGCTTGGAGCGAACGACCTACACCGAACTGAGATACCTACAGCGTGAGCTATGAGA
AAGCGCCACGCTTCCCGAAGGGAGAAAGGCGGACAGGTATCCGGTAAGCGGCAGGGTCGGAACAGGAGAG
CGCACGAGGGAGCTTCCAGGGGGAAACGCCTGGTATCTTTATAGTCCTGTCGGGTTTCGCCACCTCTGAC
TTGAGCGTCGATTTTTGTGATGCTCGTCAGGGGGGCGGAGCCTATGGAAAAACGCCAGCAACGCGGCCTT
TTTACGGTTCCTGGCCTTTTGCTGGCCTTTTGCTCACATGTTCTTTCCTGCGTTATCCCCTGATTCTGTG
GATAACCGTATTACCGCCTTTGAGTGAGCTGATACCGCTCGCCGCAGCCGAACGACCGAGCGCAGCGAGT
CAGTGAGCGAGGAAGCGGAAGAGCGCCCAATACGCAAACCGCCTCTCCCCGCGCGTTGGCCGATTCATTA
ATGCAGCTGGCACGACAGGTTTCCCGACTGGAAAGCGGGCAGTGAGCGCAACGCAATTAATACGCGTACC
GCTAGCCAGGAAGAGTTTGTAGAAACGCAAAAAGGCCATCCGTCAGGATGGCCTTCTGCTTAGTTTGATG
CCTGGCAGTTTATGGCGGGCGTCCTGCCCGCCACCCTCCGGGCCGTTGCTTCACAACGTTCAAATCCGCT
CCCGGCGGATTTGTCCTACTCAGGAGAGCGTTCACCGACAAACAACAGATAAAACGAAAGGCCCAGTCTT
CCGACTGAGCCTTTCGTTTTATTTGATGCCT
Features (pLannotate 1.2.2; 12 found; start..end, strand, type, name):
     38..74      -  CDS            lacZα (fragment): LacZα fragment of β-galactosidase; lacZ fragment
     91..186     +  protein_bind   attL3: mutant version of attL; recombination site for the Gateway® LR reaction LR Clonase™
    192..1766    +  CDS            RPS6KB1: KS6B1_HUMAN - Also known as STK14A. Experimental evidence at protein level: Swiss-Prot protein existence level 1. Serine/threonine-protein kinase that acts downstream of mTOR signaling in response to growth factors and nutrients to promote cell proliferation, cell growth and cell cycle progression. Regulates protein synthesis through phosphorylation of EIF4B, RPS6 and EEF2K, and contributes to cell survival by repressing the pro-apoptotic function of BAD. Under conditions of nutrient depletion, the inactive form associates with the EIF3 translation initiation complex. Upon mitogenic stimulatio
   1774..1869    -  protein_bind   attL3: mutant version of attL; recombination site for the Gateway® LR reaction LR Clonase™
   1888..1906    -  promoter       T7 promoter: promoter for bacteriophage T7 RNA polymerase
   2096..2119    +  promoter       Pc promoter (fragment): intI1 (promoter lies within the coding sequence); class 1 integron promoter
   2295..2351    +  CDS            GmR (fragment): gentamycin acetyltransferase; aacC1; confers resistance to gentamycin
   2358..3149    +  CDS            SmR: aminoglycoside adenylyltransferase (Murphy, 1985); aadA; confers resistance to spectinomycin and streptomycin
   3242..3830    +  rep_origin     ori: high-copy-number ColE1/pMB1/pBR322/pUC origin of replication
   4013..4105    +  CDS            lacI (fragment): lac repressor; lacI; The lac repressor binds to the lac operator to inhibit transcription in E. coli. This inhibition can be relieved by adding lactose or isopropyl-β-D-thiogalactopyranoside (IPTG).
   4160..4187    -  terminator     rrnB T2 terminator: transcription terminator T2 from the E. coli rrnB gene
   4319..4362    +  terminator     rrnB T1 terminator: Escherichia coli rrnB; transcription terminator T1 from the E. coli rrnB gene
