[The description below was written by a language model from this plasmid's Addgene catalogue record and pLannotate feature annotations shown in this document.]
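Description:
pDONR223_RPS6KB1_WT is a Gateway entry clone built on the Invitrogen pDONR223 backbone, carrying the human RPS6KB1 open reading frame (p70 S6 kinase, a serine/threonine kinase acting downstream of mTOR to promote protein synthesis, growth and proliferation). It belongs to the Target Accelerator Plasmid Collection, a resource assembled for systematic functional testing of cancer-associated genes and alleles. The plasmid is maintained in E. coli through a high-copy ColE1/pUC-type origin and selected with spectinomycin via the aadA (SmR) aminoglycoside adenylyltransferase gene, which sits downstream of fragments of a class 1 integron Pc promoter and a gentamicin resistance gene. rrnB T1 and T2 terminators lie upstream of the cloning region, insulating it from read-through transcription.

In the 4,371 nt sequenced record, the coding sequence of about 1.6 kb is flanked by two oppositely oriented attL recombination sites (both labelled attL3 by the automated annotation). These allow the ORF to be moved by an LR Clonase reaction into any compatible destination vector. The entry clone has no promoter driving the insert, so it is a shuttle and archival construct rather than an expression plasmid; a T7 promoter lies just outside the downstream attL site, pointing back toward the insert. The clone is in the "closed" configuration, with a stop codon directly after the ORF, so it yields native C-termini and cannot be used for C-terminal fusions. One inconsistency deserves attention: the name designates the insert as wild type, yet the catalogue mutation field lists P262H relative to the reference transcript, and the record does not explain this difference.
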