Addgene plasmid #82161: pDONR223_RPS6KB1_WT
Purpose: Gateway Donor vector containing RPS6KB1 , part of the Target Accelerator Plasmid Collection.
Depositing lab: Jesse Boehm & William Hahn & David Root. Depositing organization: Broad Institute. Publication: Systematic Functional Interrogation of Rare Cancer Variants Identifies Oncogenic Alleles. Kim E, Ilic N, Shrestha Y, Zou L, Kamburov A, Zhu C, Yang X, Lubonja R, Tran N, Nguyen C, Lawrence MS, Piccioni F, Bagul M, Doench JG, Chouinard CR, Wu X, Hogstrom L, Natoli T, Tamayo P, Horn H, Corsello SM, Lage K, Root DE, Subramanian A, Golub TR, Getz G, Boehm JS, Hahn WC. Cancer Discov. 2016 Jul;6(7):714-26. doi: 10.1158/2159-8290.CD-16-0160. Epub 2016 May 4. PubMed 27147599.
Backbone
  Vector backbone: pDONR223
  Backbone manufacturer: Invitrogen
  Backbone size w/o insert (bp): 2790
  Vector type: Gateway Entry vector
Growth in bacteria
  Bacterial resistance: Spectinomycin, 50 μg/mL
  Growth temperature: 37°C
  Growth strain: DH5alpha
  Copy number: High Copy
Gene/Insert
  Gene/Insert name: RPS6KB1
  Species: H. sapiens (human)
  Mutation: P262H
  GenBank ID: NM_003161.3
  Entrez Gene: RPS6KB1 (a.k.a. PS6K, S6K, S6K-beta-1, S6K1, STK14A, p70 S6KA, p70(S6K)-alpha, p70-S6K, p70-alpha)
  Promoter: None
  Cloning method: Gateway Cloning
  Sequencing primers: 5′ M13pUC-fwd; 3′ M13-Rev
Terms and licenses: Academic/Nonprofit Terms; Industry Terms: Not Available to Industry
Depositor comments: Closed state: stop codon immediately follows insert Supporting reference: Systematic morphological profiling of human gene and allele function via Cell Painting. Rohban MH, et al. Elife. 2017, Mar 18;6. pii: e24060. PubMed PMID 28315521
How to cite: pDONR223_RPS6KB1_WT was a gift from Jesse Boehm & William Hahn & David Root (Addgene plasmid # 82161 ; http://n2t.net/addgene:82161 ; RRID:Addgene_82161)
