>Addgene plasmid #82161 | pDONR223_RPS6KB1_WT | depositor partial sequence | sequence record 155532 | Insert sequence
ATGAGGCGACGAAGGAGGCGGGACGGCTTTTACCCAGCCCCGGACTTCCGAGACAGGGAAGCTGAGGACA
TGGCAGGAGTGTTTGACATAGACCTGGACCAGCCAGAGGACGCGGGCTCTGAGGATGAGCTGGAGGAGGG
GGGTCAGTTAAATGAAAGCATGGACCATGGGGGAGTTGGACCATATGAACTTGGCATGGAACATTGTGAG
AAATTTGAAATCTCAGAAACTAGTGTGAACAGAGGGCCAGAAAAAATCAGACCAGAATGTTTTGAGCTAC
TTCGGGTACTTGGTAAAGGGGGCTATGGAAAGGTTTTTCAAGTACGAAAAGTAACAGGAGCAAATACTGG
GAAAATATTTGCCATGAAGGTGCTTAAAAAGGCAATGATAGTAAGAAATGCTAAAGATACAGCTCATACA
AAAGCAGAACGGAATATTCTGGAGGAAGTAAAGCATCCCTTCATCGTGGATTTAATTTATGCCTTTCAGA
CTGGTGGAAAACTCTACCTCATCCTTGAGTATCTCAGTGGAGGAGAACTATTTATGCAGTTAGAAAGAGA
GGGAATATTTATGGAAGACACTGCCTGCTTTTACTTGGCAGAAATCTCCATGGCTTTGGGGCATTTACAT
CAAAAGGGGATCATCTACAGAGACCTGAAGCCGGAGAATATCATGCTTAATCACCAAGGTCATGTGAAAC
TAACAGACTTTGGACTATGCAAAGAATCTATTCATGATGGAACAGTCACACACACATTTTGTGGAACAAT
AGAATACATGGCCCCTGAAATCTTGATGAGAAGTGGCCACAATCGTGCTGTGGATTGGTGGAGTTTGGGA
GCATTAATGTATGACATGCTGACTGGAGCACCCCCATTCACTGGGGAGAATAGAAAGAAAACAATTGACA
AAATCCTCAAATGTAAACTCAATTTGCCTCCCTACCTCACACAAGAAGCCAGAGATCTGCTTAAAAAGCT
GCTGAAAAGAAATGCTGCTTCTCGTCTGGGAGCTGGTCCTGGGGACGCTGGAGAAGTTCAAGCTCATCCA
TTCTTTAGACACATTAACTGGGAAGAACTTCTGGCTCGAAAGGTGGAGCCCCCCTTTAAACCTCTGTTGC
AATCTGAAGAGGATGTAAGTCAGTTTGATTCCAAGTTTACACGTCAGACACCTGTCGACAGCCCAGATGA
CTCAACTCTCAGTGAAAGTGCCAATCAGGTCTTTCTGGGTTTTACATATGTGGCTCCATCTGTACTTGAA
AGTGTGAAAGAAAAGTTTTCCTTTGAACCAAAAATCCGATCACCTCGAAGATTTATTGGCAGCCCACGAA
CACCTGTCAGCCCAGTCAAATTTTCTCCTGGGGATTTCTGGGGAAGAGGTGCTTCGGCCAGCACAGCAAA
TCCTCAGACACCTGTGGAATACCCAATGGAAACAAGTGGCATAGAGCAGATGGATGTGACAATGAGTGGG
GAAGCATCGGCACCACTTCCAATACGACAGCCGAACTCTGGGCCATACAAAAAACAAGCTTTTCCCATGA
TCTCCAAACGGCCAGAGCACCTGCGTATGAATCTA
